Addgene plasmid #156398: pTYF-super-mfPV-1.8k-Venus-WPRE
Purpose: Expresses Venus under PV gene promoter
Depositing lab: Shuji Kaneko. Depositing organization: Kyoto University, Graduate School of Pharmaceutical Sciences. Publication: Identification of neuron-type specific promoters in monkey genome and their functional validation in mice. Nagai Y, Nishitani N, Yasuda M, Ueda Y, Fukui Y, Andoh C, Shirakawa H, Nakagawa T, Inoue KI, Nagayasu K, Kasparov S, Nakamura K, Kaneko S. Biochem Biophys Res Commun. 2019 Oct 22;518(4):619-624. doi: 10.1016/j.bbrc.2019.08.101. Epub 2019 Aug 23. PubMed 31451217.
Backbone
  Vector backbone: pTYF
  Backbone size w/o insert (bp): 7469
  Vector type: Lentiviral
Growth in bacteria
  Bacterial resistance: Ampicillin, 100 μg/mL
  Growth temperature: 37°C
  Growth strain: NEB Stable
  Copy number: High Copy
Gene/Insert 1
  Gene/Insert name: Venus
  Insert size (bp): 720
Gene/Insert 2
  Gene/Insert name: Gal4p65
  Insert size (bp): 1062
Terms and licenses: Academic/Nonprofit Terms; Industry Terms: Not Available to Industry
How to cite: pTYF-super-mfPV-1.8k-Venus-WPRE was a gift from Shuji Kaneko (Addgene plasmid # 156398 ; http://n2t.net/addgene:156398 ; RRID:Addgene_156398)
