[The description below was written by a language model from this plasmid's Addgene catalogue record and pLannotate feature annotations shown in this document.]
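Description:
pTYF-super-mfPV-1.8k-Venus-WPRE is an HIV-1-derived lentiviral transfer plasmid built on the pTYF backbone, designed to express the yellow fluorescent protein Venus under a parvalbumin (PV) gene promoter. It is maintained in E. coli through a high-copy ColE1/pUC-type origin and ampicillin resistance (AmpR with its bla promoter). The viral portion has a CMV enhancer/truncated CMV promoter fused to a truncated 5' LTR to drive genomic RNA production in packaging cells. This is followed by the Ψ packaging signal with partial gag and env sequence, the Rev response element, and the cPPT/CTS. The genome ends in a self-inactivating ΔU3 3' LTR fragment followed by a bGH polyadenylation signal.

The payload is a bicistronic cassette with a transcriptional amplification loop. Five tandem Gal4 UAS sites lie upstream of an unannotated stretch of roughly 1.9 kb. By position and by the "1.8k" in the name, this stretch presumably holds the PV promoter fragment, although the feature table does not label it. The "mf" prefix and the associated publication on monkey-genome promoters suggest a macaque origin, but the record does not state the species. Downstream come mammalian codon-optimized Venus, an EMCV IRES, and Gal4p65, a fusion of the yeast GAL4 DNA-binding domain to the activation region of NF-κB p65, followed by WPRE to enhance transcript expression. Promoter activity therefore yields both reporter and Gal4p65. The activator can then bind the upstream UAS sites and boost transcription from the otherwise weak cell-type-specific promoter, which is probably what "super" in the name refers to. The construct is suited to fluorescently labelling PV-expressing neurons by lentiviral delivery and to validating promoter specificity.
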