Features (pLannotate 1.2.2; 32 found; start..end, strand, type, name):
    328..768     +  CDS            GAL4 DNA binding domain: DNA binding domain of the GAL4 transcriptional activator; Saccharomyces cerevisiae GAL4 (truncated)
    799..1335    +  CDS            p65: C-terminal portion of the p65 subunit of mouse NF-κB
   1358..1383    +  misc_feature   MCS (fragment): pBluescript multiple cloning site
   1419..2007    +  misc_feature   WPRE: woodchuck hepatitis virus posttranscriptional regulatory element
   2027..2104    +  CDS            nef (fragment): NEF_HV1Z2 - Experimental evidence at protein level: Swiss-Prot protein existence level 1. Extracellular Nef protein targets CD4(+) T-lymphocytes for apoptosis by interacting with CXCR4 surface receptors. From Human immunodeficiency virus type 1 group M subtype D (isolate Z2/CDC-Z34) (HIV-1).
   2106..2127    +  LTR            3' LTR (ΔU3) (fragment): self-inactivating 3' long terminal repeat (LTR) from HIV-1
   2127..2187    +  ncRNA          mir-TAR: Accession: RF00250 - Trans-activation response element (TAR)
   2212..2323    +  polyA_signal   bGH poly(A) signal: bovine growth hormone polyadenylation signal
   2440..2461    +  promoter       SV40 promoter (fragment): SV40 enhancer and early promoter
   2482..2613    +  rep_origin     f1 ori (fragment) (sequence partly withheld): f1 bacteriophage origin of replication; arrow indicates direction of (+) strand synthesis
   3017..3205    +  CDS            EEF1AKMT2 (fragment): EFMT2_HUMAN - Also known as C10orf138, METTL10 From Homo sapiens (Human).
   3544..3598    -  CDS            lacI (fragment): lac repressor; lacI; The lac repressor binds to the lac operator to inhibit transcription in E. coli. This inhibition can be relieved by adding lactose or isopropyl-β-D-thiogalactopyranoside (IPTG).
   3781..4369    -  rep_origin     ori: high-copy-number ColE1/pMB1/pBR322/pUC origin of replication
   4540..5400    -  CDS            AmpR: β-lactamase; bla; confers resistance to ampicillin, carbenicillin, and related antibiotics
   5401..5505    -  promoter       AmpR promoter: bla
   5600..5635    +  CDS            rop (fragment): Rop protein, which maintains plasmids at low copy number; rop
   5737..5836    +  misc_feature   bom (fragment): basis of mobility region from pBR322
   5842..5908    -  CDS            lacZα (fragment): LacZα fragment of β-galactosidase; lacZ fragment
   6803..6826    +  LTR            3' LTR (fragment): 3' long terminal repeat (LTR) from HIV-1
   6843..6967    +  enhancer       CMV enhancer (fragment): human cytomegalovirus immediate early enhancer
   6982..7081    +  promoter       CMVd1 promoter: truncated human cytomegalovirus (CMV) immediate early promoter that yields slightly reduced expression relative to the full-length promoter
   7095..7275    +  LTR            5' LTR (truncated): truncated 5' long terminal repeat (LTR) from HIV-1
   7323..7447    +  misc_feature   HIV-1 Ψ: packaging signal of human immunodeficiency virus type 1
   7431..8152    +  CDS            HIV-1 gag (fragment): gag protein from human immunodeficiency virus 1; gag
   8151..8387    +  CDS            env (fragment): ENV_HV1N5 - Experimental evidence at protein level: Swiss-Prot protein existence level 1. From Human immunodeficiency virus type 1 group M subtype B (isolate NY5) (HIV-1).
   8606..8942    +  ncRNA          RRE: Accession: RF00036 - HIV Rev response element
   9152..9269    +  misc_feature   cPPT/CTS: central polypurine tract and central termination sequence of HIV-1
   9343..9360    +  polyA_signal   SV40 poly(A) signal (fragment): SV40 polyadenylation signal
   9362..9383    -  misc_feature   MCS (fragment): pUC18/19 multiple cloning site
   9382..9476    +  protein_bind   5X UAS: five tandem copies of the "ScaI site" 17-mer CGGAGTACTGTCCTCCG, an upstream activating sequence (UAS) that efficiently binds yeast Gal4 (Webster et al., 1988; Pfeiffer et al., 2010) GAL4
  11402..12121   +  CDS            Venus: yellow fluorescent protein (YFP) with fast and efficient maturation (Nagai et al., 2002) mammalian codon-optimized
  12150..327     +  misc_feature   IRES2 (across the origin): internal ribosome entry site (IRES) of the encephalomyocarditis virus (EMCV)
>Addgene plasmid #156398 | pTYF-super-mfPV-1.8k-Venus-WPRE | addgene full sequence | sequence record 311138 | Addgene NGS Result
TTTGCAGGCAGCGGAACCCCCCACCTGGCGACAGGTGCCTCTGCGGCCAAAAGCCACGTGTATAAGATAC
ACCTGCAAAGGCGGCACAACCCCAGTGCCACGTTGTGAGTTGGATAGTTGTGGAAAGAGTCAAATGGCTC
TCCTCAAGCGTATTCAACAAGGGGCTGAAGGATGCCCAGAAGGTACCCCATTGTATGGGATCTGATCTGG
GGCCTCGGTACACATGCTTTACATGTGTTTAGTCGAGGTTAAAAAAACGTCTAGGCCCCCCGAACCACGG
GGACGTGGTTTTCCTTTGAAAAACACGATGATAATATGGCCACAACCATGAAGCTACTGTCTTCTATCGA
ACAAGCATGCGATATTTGCCGACTTAAAAAGCTCAAGTGCTCCAAAGAAAAACCGAAGTGCGCCAAGTGT
CTGAAGAACAACTGGGAGTGTCGCTACTCTCCCAAAACCAAAAGGTCTCCGCTGACTAGGGCACATCTGA
CAGAAGTGGAATCAAGGCTAGAAAGACTGGAACAGCTATTTCTACTGATTTTTCCTCGAGAAGACCTTGA
CATGATTTTGAAAATGGATTCTTTACAGGATATAAAAGCATTGTTAACAGGATTATTTGTACAAGATAAT
GTGAATAAAGATGCCGTCACAGATAGATTGGCTTCAGTGGAGACTGATATGCCTCTAACATTGAGACAGC
ATAGAATAAGTGCGACATCATCATCGGAAGAGAGTAGTAACAAAGGTCAAAGACAGTTGACTGTATCGCC
GGAATTGGGATCCATGGTGTTTCCTTCTGGGCAGATCTCAAACCAGGCCCTGGCCTTAGCACCGTCCTCT
GCCCCAGTCCTTGCCCAGACCATGGTCCCTTCCTCAGCCATGGTACCTCTGGCTCAGCCCCCAGCTCCTG
CCCCAGTTCTAACCCCGGGTCCTCCCCAGTCCCTGTCTGCACCTGTTCCAAAGAGCACCCAGGCTGGGGA
AGGCACGCTGTCGGAAGCCCTGCTGCACCTGCAGTTTGATGCTGATGAAGACTTGGGGGCCTTGCTTGGC
AACAGCACAGACCCAGGAGTGTTCACAGACCTGGCATCTGTGGACAACTCAGAGTTTCAGCAGCTCCTGA
ACCAGGGTGTGTCCATGTCTCACTCCACAGCTGAGCCCATGCTGATGGAGTACCCTGAAGCTATAACTCG
CCTGGTGACAGGGTCCCAGAGGCCCCCTGACCCAGCTCCCACACCCCTGGGGACCTCGGGGCTTCCCAAT
GGTCTCTCCGGAGATGAAGACTTCTCCTCCATTGCGGACATGGACTTCTCTGCTCTGCTGAGTCAGATCA
GCTCCAGCGGCCAATCTAGACTGCAGCTCGACCTCGAGGGGGGGCCCGGTACCAGGTAAGTTAACATCGA
GGGATCAAGCTTATCGATAATCAACCTCTGGATTACAAAATTTGTGAAAGATTGACTGGTATTCTTAACT
ATGTTGCTCCTTTTACGCTATGTGGATACGCTGCTTTAATGCCTTTGTATCATGCTATTGCTTCCCGTAT
GGCTTTCATTTTCTCCTCCTTGTATAAATCCTGGTTGCTGTCTCTTTATGAGGAGTTGTGGCCCGTTGTC
AGGCAACGTGGCGTGGTGTGCACTGTGTTTGCTGACGCAACCCCCACTGGTTGGGGCATTGCCACCACCT
GTCAGCTCCTTTCCGGGACTTTCGCTTTCCCCCTCCCTATTGCCACGGCGGAACTCATCGCCGCCTGCCT
TGCCCGCTGCTGGACAGGGGCTCGGCTGTTGGGCACTGACAATTCCGTGGTGTTGTCGGGGAAGCTGACG
TCCTTTCCATGGCTGCTCGCCTGTGTTGCCACCTGGATTCTGCGCGGGACGTCCTTCTGCTACGTCCCTT
CGGCCCTCAATCCAGCGGACCTTCCTTCCCGCGGCCTGCTGCCGGCTCTGCGGCCTCTTCCGCGTCTTCG
CCTTCGCCCTCAGACGAGTCGGATCTCCCTTTGGGCCGCCTCCCCGCATCGTCGACTAGGGATAACAGGG
TAACGGTACCTTTAAGACCAATGACTTACAAGGCAGCTGTAGATCTTAGCCACTTTTTAAAAGAAAAGGG
GGGACTGGAAGGGCTAATTCACTCCCAGGGTCTCTCTGGTTAGACCAGATCTGAGCCTGGGAGCTCTCTG
GCTAACTAGGGAACCCACTGCTTAAGCCTCATAAAGCTCGACTGTGCCTTCTAGTTGCCAGCCATCTGTT
GTTTGCCCCTCCCCCGTGCCTTCCTTGACCCTGGAAGGTGCCACTCCCACTGTCCTTTCCTAATAAAATG
AGGAAATTGCATCGCATTGTCTGAGTAGGTGTCATTCTATTCTGGGGGGTAGGGTGGGGCAGGACAGCAA
GGGGGAGGATTGGGAAGACAATAGCAGGCATGCTGGGGATGCGGTGGGCTCTATGGCTTCTGAGGCGGAA
AGAACCAGCTGGGGCTCTAGGGGGTATCCCC
[124 nt withheld, positions 2482-2605]
CGCCGGCTGTGCGGGAGAACGGAGTTCTATTATGACTCAAATCAGTCTCCCCAAGCATTCGGGGATCAGA
GTTTTTAAGGATAACTTAGTGTGTAGGGGGCCAGTGAGTTGGAGATGAAAGCGTAGGGAGTCGAAGGTGT
CCTTTTGCGCCGAGTCAGTTCCTGGGTGGGGGCCACAAGATCGGATGAGCCAGTTTATCAATCCGGGGGT
GCCAGCTGATCCATGGAGTGCAGGGTCTGCAAAATATCTCAAGCACTGATTGATCTTAGGTTTTACAATA
GTGATGTTACCCCAGGAACAATTTGGGGAAGGTCAGAATCTTGTAGCCTGTAGCTGCATGACTCCTAAAC
CATAATTTCTTTTTTGTTTTTTTTTTTTTATTTTTGAGACAGGGTCTCACTCTGTCACCTAGGCTGGAGT
GCAGTGGTGCAATCACAGCTCACTGCAGCCTCAACGTCGTAAGCTCAAGCGATCCTCCCACCTCAGCCTG
CCTGGTAGCTGAGACTACAAGCGACGCCCCAGTTAATTTTTGTATTTTTGGTAGAGGCAGCGTTTTGCCG
TGTGGCCCTGGCTGGTCTCGAACTCCTGGGCTCAAGTGATCCAGCCTCAGCCTCCCAAAGTGCTGGGACA
ACCGGGGCCAGTCACTGCACCTGGCCCTAAACCATAATTTCTAATCTTTTGGCTAATTTGTTAGTCCTAC
AAAGGCAGTCTAGTCCCCAGGCAAAAAGGGGGTTTGTTTCGGGAAAGGGCTGTTACTGTCTTTGTTTCAA
ACTATAAACTAAGTTCCTCCTAAACTTAGTTCGGCCTACACCCAGGAATGAACAAGGAGAGCTTGGAGGT
TAGAAGCACGATGGAATTGGTTAGGTCAGATCTCTTTCACTGTCTGAGTTATAATTTTGCAATGGTGGTT
CAAAGACTGCCCGCTTCTGACACCAGTCGCTGCATTAATGAATCGGCCAACGCGCGGGGAGAGGCGGTTT
GCGTATTGGGCGCTCTTCCGCTTCCTCGCTCACTGACTCGCTGCGCTCGGTCGTTCGGCTGCGGCGAGCG
GTATCAGCTCACTCAAAGGCGGTAATACGGTTATCCACAGAATCAGGGGATAACGCAGGAAAGAACATGT
GAGCAAAAGGCCAGCAAAAGGCCAGGAACCGTAAAAAGGCCGCGTTGCTGGCGTTTTTCCATAGGCTCCG
CCCCCCTGACGAGCATCACAAAAATCGACGCTCAAGTCAGAGGTGGCGAAACCCGACAGGACTATAAAGA
TACCAGGCGTTTCCCCCTGGAAGCTCCCTCGTGCGCTCTCCTGTTCCGACCCTGCCGCTTACCGGATACC
TGTCCGCCTTTCTCCCTTCGGGAAGCGTGGCGCTTTCTCATAGCTCACGCTGTAGGTATCTCAGTTCGGT
GTAGGTCGTTCGCTCCAAGCTGGGCTGTGTGCACGAACCCCCCGTTCAGCCCGACCGCTGCGCCTTATCC
GGTAACTATCGTCTTGAGTCCAACCCGGTAAGACACGACTTATCGCCACTGGCAGCAGCCACTGGTAACA
GGATTAGCAGAGCGAGGTATGTAGGCGGTGCTACAGAGTTCTTGAAGTGGTGGCCTAACTACGGCTACAC
TAGAAGAACAGTATTTGGTATCTGCGCTCTGCTGAAGCCAGTTACCTTCGGAAAAAGAGTTGGTAGCTCT
TGATCCGGCAAACAAACCACCGCTGGTAGCGGTGGTTTTTTTGTTTGCAAGCAGCAGATTACGCGCAGAA
AAAAAGGATCTCAAGAAGATCCTTTGATCTTTTCTACGGGGTCTGACGCTCAGTGGAACGAAAACTCACG
TTAAGGGATTTTGGTCATGAGATTATCAAAAAGGATCTTCACCTAGATCCTTTTAAATTAAAAATGAAGT
TTTAAATCAATCTAAAGTATATATGAGTAAACTTGGTCTGACAGTTACCAATGCTTAATCAGTGAGGCAC
CTATCTCAGCGATCTGTCTATTTCGTTCATCCATAGTTGCCTGACTCCCCGTCGTGTAGATAACTACGAT
ACGGGAGGGCTTACCATCTGGCCCCAGTGCTGCAATGATACCGCGAGACCCACGCTCACCGGCTCCAGAT
TTATCAGCAATAAACCAGCCAGCCGGAAGGGCCGAGCGCAGAAGTGGTCCTGCAACTTTATCCGCCTCCA
TCCAGTCTATTAATTGTTGCCGGGAAGCTAGAGTAAGTAGTTCGCCAGTTAATAGTTTGCGCAACGTTGT
TGCCATTGCTACAGGCATCGTGGTGTCACGCTCGTCGTTTGGTATGGCTTCATTCAGCTCCGGTTCCCAA
CGATCAAGGCGAGTTACATGATCCCCCATGTTGTGCAAAAAAGCGGTTAGCTCCTTCGGTCCTCCGATCG
TTGTCAGAAGTAAGTTGGCCGCAGTGTTATCACTCATGGTTATGGCAGCACTGCATAATTCTCTTACTGT
CATGCCATCCGTAAGATGCTTTTCTGTGACTGGTGAGTACTCAACCAAGTCATTCTGAGAATAGTGTATG
CGGCGACCGAGTTGCTCTTGCCCGGCGTCAATACGGGATAATACCGCGCCACATAGCAGAACTTTAAAAG
TGCTCATCATTGGAAAACGTTCTTCGGGGCGAAAACTCTCAAGGATCTTACCGCTGTTGAGATCCAGTTC
GATGTAACCCACTCGTGCACCCAACTGATCTTCAGCATCTTTTACTTTCACCAGCGTTTCTGGGTGAGCA
AAAACAGGAAGGCAAAATGCCGCAAAAAAGGGAATAAGGGCGACACGGAAATGTTGAATACTCATACTCT
TCCTTTTTCAATATTATTGAAGCATTTATCAGGGTTATTGTCTCATGAGCGGATACATATTTGAATGTAT
TTAGAAAAATAAACAAATAGGGGTTCCGCGCACATTTCCCCGAAAAGTGCCACCTGACGTCTAAGAAACC
ATTATTATCATGACATTAACCTATAAAAATAGGCGTATCACGAGGCCCTTTCGTCTCGCGCGTTTCGGTG
ATGACGGTGAAAACCTCTGACACATGCAGCTCCCGGAGACGGTCACAGCTTGTCTGTAAGCGGATGCCGG
GAGCAGACAAGCCCGTCAGGGCGCGTCAGCGGGTGTTGGCGGGTGTCGGGGCTGGCTTAACTATGCGGCA
TCAGAGCAGATTGTACTGAGAGTGCACCATATGCGGTGTGAAATACCGCACAGATGCGTAAGGAGAAAAT
ACCGCATCAGGCGCCATTCGCCATTCAGGCTGCGCAACTGTTGGGAAGGGCGATCGGTGCGGGCCTCTTC
GCTATTACGCCAGGGGAGGCAGAGATTGCAGTAAGCTGAGATCGCAGCACTGCACTCCAGCCTGGGCGAC
AGAGTAAGACTCTGTCTCAAAAATAAAATAAATAAATCAATCAGATATTCCAATCTTTTCCTTTATTTAT
TTATTTATTTTCTATTTTGGAAACACAGTCCTTCCTTATTCCAGAATTACACATATATTCTATTTTTCTT
TATATGCTCCAGTTTTTTTTAGACCTTCACCTGAAATGTGTGTATACAAAATCTAGGCCAGTCCAGCAGA
GCCTAAAGGTAAAAAATAAAATAATAAAAAATAAATAAAATCTAGCTCACTCCTTCACATCAAAATGGAG
ATACAGCTGTTAGCATTAAATACCAAATAACCCATCTTGTCCTCAATAATTTTAAGCGCCTCTCTCCACC
ACATCTAACTCCTGTCAAAGGCATGTGCCCCTTCCGGGCGCTCTGCTGTGCTGCCAACCAACTGGCATGT
GGACTCTGCAGGGTCCCTAACTGCCAAGCCCCACAGTGTGCCCTGAGGCTGCCCCTTCCTTCTAGCGGCT
GCCCCCACTCGGCTTTGCTTTCCCTAGTTTCAGTTACTTGCGTTCAGCCAAGGTCTGAAACTAGGTGCGC
ACAGAGCGGTAAGACTGCGAGAGAAAGAGACCAGCTTTACAGGGGGTTTATCACAGTGCACCCTGACAGT
CGTCAGCCTCACAGGGGGTTTATCACATTGCACCCTGACAGTCGTCAGCCTCACAGGGGGTTTATCACAG
TGCACCCTTACAATCATTCCATTTGATTCACAATTTTTTTAGTCTCTACTGTGCCTAACTTGTAAGTTAA
ATTTGATCAGAGGTGTGTTCCCAGAGGGGAAAACAGTATATACAGGGTTCAGTACTATCGCATTTCAGGC
CCGAGAGCTGCATCCGGAGTATCTAGATGGAGTTCCGCGTTACATAACTTACGGTAAATGGCCCGCCTGG
CTGACCGCCCAACGACCCCCGCCCATTGACGTCAATAATGACGTATGTTCCCATAGTAACGCCAATAGGG
ACTTTCCATTGACGTCAATGGGAGTTTGTTTTGGCACCAAAATCAACGGGACTTTCCAAAATGTCGTAAT
AACCCCGCCCCGTTGACGCAAATGGGCGGTAGGCGTGTACTCTAGAAGGTCTATATAAGCAGAGCTCGTT
TAGTGAACCGGGTCTCTCTGGTTAGACCAGATCTGAGCCTGGGAGCTCTCTGGCTAACTAGGGAACCCAC
TGCTTAAGCCTCAATAAAGCTTGCCTTGAGTGCTCAAAGTAGTGTGTGCCCGTCTGTTGTGTGACTCTGG
TAACTAGAGATCCCTCAGACCCTTTTAGTCAGTGTGGAAAATCTCTAGCAGTGGCGCCCGAACAGGGACT
TGAAAGCGAAAGTAAAGCCAGAGGAGATCTCTCGACGCAGGACTCGGCTTGCTGAAGCGCGCACGGCAAG
AGGCGAGGGGCGGCGACTGCAGAGTACGCCAAAAATTTTGACTAGCGGAGGCTAGAAGGAGAGAGATGGG
TGCGAGAGCGTCGGTATTAAGCGGGGGAGAATTAGATAAATGGGAAAAAATTCGGTTAAGGCCAGGGGGA
AAGAAACAATATAAACTAAAACATATAGTATGGGCAAGCAGGGAGCTAGAACGATTCGCAGTTAATCCTG
GCCTTTTAGAGACATCAGAAGGCTGTAGACAAATACTGGGACAGCTACAACCATCCCTTCAGACAGGATC
AGAAGAACTTAGATCATTATATAATACAATAGCAGTCCTCTATTGTGTGCATCAAAGGATAGATGTAAAA
GACACCAAGGAAGCCTTAGATAAGATAGAGGAAGAGCAAAACAAAAGTAAGAAAAAGGCACAGCAAGCAG
CAGCTGACACAGGAAACAACAGCCAGGTCAGCCAAAATTACCCTATAGTGCAGAACCTCCAGGGGCAAAT
GGTACATCAGGCCATATCACCTAGAACTTTAAATGCATGGGTAAAAGTAGTAGAAGAGAAGGCTTTCAGC
CCAGAAGTAATACCCATGTTTTCAGCATTATCAGAAGGAGCCACCCCACAAGATTTAAATACCATGCTAA
ACACAGTGGGGGGACATCAAGCAGCCATGCAAATGTTAAAAGAGACCATCAATGAGGAAGCTGCAGAATG
GGATAGATTGCATCCAGTGCATGCAGGGCCTATTGCACCAGGCCAGATGAGAGAACCAAGGGGAAGTGAC
ATAGCAGGAACTACTAGCAAATTAAGAGAACAATTTGGAAATAATAAAACAATAATCTTTAAGCAATCCT
CAGGAGGGGACCCAGAAATTGTAACGCACAGTTTTAATTGTGGAGGGGAATTTTTCTACTGTAATTCAAC
ACAACTGTTTAATAGTACTTGGTTTAATAGTACTTGGAGTACTGAAGGGTCAAATAACACTGAAGGAAGT
GACACAATCACACTCCCATGCAGAATAAAACAATTTATAAACATGTGGCAGGAAGTAGGAAAAGCAATGT
ATGCCCCTCCCATCAGTGGACAAATTAGATGTTCATCAAATATTACTGGGCTGCTATTAACAAGAGATGG
TGGTAATAACAACAATGGGTCCGAGATCTTCAGACCTGGAGGAGGCGATATGAGGGACAATTGGAGAAGT
GAATTATATAAATATAAAGTAGTAAAAATTGAACCATTAGGAGTAGCACCCACCAAGGCAAAGAGAAGAG
TGGTGCAGAGAGAAAAAAGAGCAGTGGGAATAGGAGCTTTGTTCCTTGGGTTCTTGGGAGCAGCAGGAAG
CACTATGGGCGCAGCGTCAATGACGCTGACGGTACAGGCCAGACAATTATTGTCTGATATAGTGCAGCAG
CAGAACAATTTGCTGAGGGCTATTGAGGCGCAACAGCATCTGTTGCAACTCACAGTCTGGGGCATCAAAC
AGCTCCAGGCAAGAATCCTGGCTGTGGAAAGATACCTAAAGGATCAACAGCTCCTGGGGATTTGGGGTTG
CTCTGGAAAACTCATTTGCACCACTGCTGTGCCTTGGAATGCTAGTTGGAGTAATAAATCTCTGGAACAG
ATTTGGAATAACATGACCTGGATGGAGTGGGACAGAGAAATTAACAATTACACAAGCTTAATACACTCCT
TAATTGAAGAATCGCAAAACCAGCAAGAAAAGAATGAACAAGAATTATTGGAATTAGATAAATGGGCTTG
CGGCCGGAATTCACAAATGGCAGTATTCATCCACAATTTTAAAAGAAAAGGGGGGATTGGGGGGTACAGT
GCAGGGGAAAGAATAGTAGACATAATAGCAACAGACATACAAACTAAAGAATTACAAAAACAAATTACAA
AAATTCAAAATTTTCGGGTTTATTACAGGGACAGCAGAGATCCACTTTGGGCGGCCTAGGGATAACAGGG
TAATAGATCTTGCTAGCTCTTATCATGTCTGGATCCAAGCTTGCATGCCTGCAGGTCGGAGTACTGTCCT
CCGAGCGGAGTACTGTCCTCCGAGCGGAGTACTGTCCTCCGAGCGGAGTACTGTCCTCCGAGCGGAGTAC
TGTCCTCCGAGCGGAGACTCTAGAGGGTCCCGGGATACGCGTCTGAGCTGAGATGTATGGCACCTGATAG
AGCTGGGTCCCAGGCACCAGGGAGGATCACCCAGAGAGTCACTGAACTCCACATGAGTGAGCCCAGGGGT
GTGCTCTGCTCTGCTATTGCTTTGCCATGTGTCCTCAGACCACTCACGGATTCTCTGCGCCTCCATTTCT
CCACTGGTATAGCTGAAGGGTCTTTGAGCTGGGGAAATCCATTCTCCAACTAGGAGTGAGCTGAGCCTGG
GAGTTGAAATGATAGCGTAGGAGCCTGGCATGTCTGAGTCAGCAGCCCAGCTGGGGACAAGGTGCAGAGG
TGACGGCAGTAGCAGCAGGGGCCAGGGCAGCTGAGGGATCCTGGGAAGTCCTGGATCAGAGAGGCATCAG
GTCAGGAGCCGCAGTCTGGGTGCCTTGGAAGCCAGCTGGCCGGCTGTGGCCTGAAGGAGCTGACTCACAG
GGAGGGGGCAGCTGGAGCCAGCAACGGTATCCTAAGGTTTCCAAGAAGGGCACCCATCCACGGCTGAGCT
GCAGGAGACAGTGTTGACCATGATGTCAGGGAACTTGAGCTACTGGGCAGCTGGACAGCTGCTCTCCCTG
GGCCCCACCACCGAGGGCCACCACAGCCCCAGGCCCTGCCTACCTGCCCATACCTTAAGTTGCAGTCCCT
AGGTCCTACTACATGGGACCACTGACATCAACACATCATCGAGAGACAGAAGCCCAGAGAAGGTCACAAC
CCAAGGTCACACAGGGAATTAGCACAGCCCAGGATCTAGAACCCAGGCCTCCTGACTCCCTGTCCAGTGC
TCACACACTCTAGAAGCAGCTGGTTGCAGCTTGAAACCTTGGGAACCGTGGGGAAGAACACAACTGATTT
CTGGCTGCATGAAGATAGACACTGTGACATTTTTCCAGAGGTGAAGTTCAGAGCCCCCACGCCTGCTTAG
ATTGTCTAGAAAGTGTGGTCTGAAGGTGCTACCCTTCTTCCAAACATATGCGGGGCTTTCTGGGAGGGAC
CTTAGCAATTTCAAGCAGCCTCCCCCACCCTACTCTGCCCAAAAAGGTTTATGGAGGCAGGGGGAGTCTG
GTCCCATGATGCCAGGACCCAGGAGACCAGGAAAGCAAGTAGTTAGTAGAGATCTGAGAAGTGTTCTTTG
AAAAATCAAGCCAACAAAAAAATGAAAATAAAACAAATCAGGTTTTAGAATGTGCATCCCTGGCCAGATG
TGGGATGGGGCACCCGAAGTGGGCCCCAGCAGCTACTGCTTGTCCCTGTCCCTGTCCCTGCCACCTCCTC
CCTACGTCCGTGGGTCAGGTTTCACGACCTCAGCGCTCAGATTTTGCAGCATAAATTTGCGTCCAGGAAA
GACCAGAGCAGAGGCTGAAGTAGGAGTGGAGAGAGAAAGAGAGCAGGTCCTAGGGGGTCCTGGGGTGCAG
GCTGGCCGCTGAGGGTTCAGGATCTTCCGCCACGCGGCAGGACATCCTTGGAGGTTCCCAGATCTGAGAC
CCCGCACCTCCTGCGTGTCCTTGACAGCAGGTGGACTTTCCAGACCTGGCTGGTGACTCCAGTGCCCCCT
AAATCCCAGAGGTGGCCCCCTTCCCCTTGTGCCCTGGCCGCAGCCCCTGGGATCCCGCGGACCCCCGGCC
TGGCGGTGCAGGAGCGGTAGCAGGTCCGCGCGCCCTCTTGCCCGCGGCCGGCGCTGCTCAGCCGCGCGAC
TGGACTGAGCCGCTCCCGCTGCGCTCAGAGTCCGGGCCCCTGGCGCCATGCCAGGCCCGGCGGGCGTGCG
CCCGGCGCGCAGCACTGCAGCGCTGGTCATATGAGCAGAAATGATGAGAAAAGCACTTTTTAATCTTTTC
GCACTTGCTCTGCCCGCTCAAACAGTTGCGCGGCCGCGGATCCACCATGGTGAGCAAGGGCGAGGAGCTG
TTCACCGGGGTGGTGCCCATCCTGGTCGAGCTGGACGGCGACGTAAACGGCCACAAGTTCAGCGTGTCCG
GCGAGGGCGAGGGCGATGCCACCTACGGCAAGCTGACCCTGAAGCTGATCTGCACCACCGGCAAGCTGCC
CGTGCCCTGGCCCACCCTCGTGACCACCCTGGGCTACGGCCTGCAGTGCTTCGCCCGCTACCCCGACCAC
ATGAAGCAGCACGACTTCTTCAAGTCCGCCATGCCCGAAGGCTACGTCCAGGAGCGCACCATCTTCTTCA
AGGACGACGGCAACTACAAGACCCGCGCCGAGGTGAAGTTCGAGGGCGACACCCTGGTGAACCGCATCGA
GCTGAAGGGCATCGACTTCAAGGAGGACGGCAACATCCTGGGGCACAAGCTGGAGTACAACTACAACAGC
CACAACGTCTATATCACCGCCGACAAGCAGAAGAACGGCATCAAGGCCAACTTCAAGATCCGCCACAACA
TCGAGGACGGCGGCGTGCAGCTCGCCGACCACTACCAGCAGAACACCCCCATCGGCGACGGCCCCGTGCT
GCTGCCCGACAACCACTACCTGAGCTACCAGTCCGCCCTGAGCAAAGACCCCAACGAGAAGCGCGATCAC
ATGGTCCTGCTGGAGTTCGTGACCGCCGCCGGGATCACTCTCGGCATGGACGAGCTGTACAAGTAAGGCG
CGCCCTAGTCGGATATCCGTCGAGCCCCTCTCCCTCCCCCCCCCCTAACGTTACTGGCCGAAGCCGCTTG
GAATAAGGCCGGTGTGCGTTTGTCTATATGTTATTTTCCACCATATTGCCGTCTTTTGGCAATGTGAGGG
CCCGGAAACCTGGCCCTGTCTTCTTGACGAGCATTCCTAGGGGTCTTTCCCCTCTCGCCAAAGGAATGCA
AGGTCTGTTGAATGTCGTGAAGGAAGCAGTTCCTCTGGAAGCTTCTTGAAGACAAACAACGTCTGTAGCG
ACCC
